Addgene plasmid #229255: pXTK018 [Origin_pUC_PartType1]
Purpose: XanthoMoClo Golden Gate Part Plasmid for cloning, contains Origin_pUC_PartType1
Depositing lab: Michael Springer. Depositing organization: Harvard Medical School. Publication: XanthoMoClo horizontal line A Robust Modular Cloning Genetic Toolkit for the Genera Xanthobacter and Roseixanthobacter. Soltysiak MPM, Ory ALH, Lee AD, Christophersen CE, Jalihal AP, Springer M. ACS Synth Biol. 2025 Apr 18;14(4):1173-1190. doi: 10.1021/acssynbio.4c00806. Epub 2025 Mar 13. PubMed 40080684.
Backbone
  Vector backbone: pXTK
  Vector type: Bacterial Expression
Growth in bacteria
  Bacterial resistance: Ampicillin, 100 μg/mL
  Growth temperature: 37°C
  Growth strain: DH5alpha
  Copy number: Low Copy
Gene/Insert
  Gene/Insert name: pUC Origin (alt name: Origin_pUC_PartType1)
  Species: Synthetic
  Cloning method: Restriction Enzyme; 5′ cloning site unknown (unknown if destroyed)
Terms and licenses: Academic/Nonprofit Terms; Industry Terms: Not Available to Industry
How to cite: pXTK018 [Origin_pUC_PartType1] was a gift from Michael Springer (Addgene plasmid # 229255 ; http://n2t.net/addgene:229255 ; RRID:Addgene_229255)
