[The description below was written by a language model from this plasmid's Addgene catalogue record and pLannotate feature annotations shown in this document.]
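Description:
pXTK018 [Origin_pUC_PartType1] is a small (about 2.6 kb) Golden Gate part plasmid from the XanthoMoClo modular cloning toolkit, which was developed for genetic engineering of the bacterial genera Xanthobacter and Roseixanthobacter. It is built on the pXTK backbone and catalogued as a bacterial expression vector, but it works as a storage and donor vector. It holds one standardised part, a synthetic pUC origin of replication formatted as a "Part Type 1" module, which can be released and joined with other toolkit parts to assemble complete plasmids. The record does not state which Type IIS enzyme or overhangs define the Type 1 position, and the cloning sites are listed as unknown.

The feature table shows two copies of the ColE1/pMB1/pUC-type origin, each 589 bp and in the same orientation. One is presumably the stored part and the other the origin that maintains the part plasmid itself, although the annotation does not say which is which. Between them lies an ampicillin resistance cassette made up of the AmpR promoter, the TEM-type bla beta-lactamase coding sequence and a bacteriophage fd terminator. This cassette provides selection in E. coli. A short lacI fragment and a CAP binding site are also detected; these look like remnants of lac-region sequence carried over from a parental cloning vector, and no functional expression unit, reporter or other cargo is annotated. The catalogue lists the plasmid as low copy, whereas the annotated origins are described as high-copy pUC-type, and the record does not resolve this discrepancy. The part is typically used to supply an E. coli replication origin when building multi-part XanthoMoClo constructs.
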