Features (pLannotate 1.2.2; 7 found; start..end, strand, type, name):
      1..589     +  rep_origin     ori: high-copy-number ColE1/pMB1/pBR322/pUC origin of replication
    772..864     +  CDS            lacI (fragment): lac repressor; lacI; The lac repressor binds to the lac operator to inhibit transcription in E. coli. This inhibition can be relieved by adding lactose or isopropyl-β-D-thiogalactopyranoside (IPTG).
    877..898     +  protein_bind   CAP binding site: CAP binding activates transcription in the presence of cAMP. E. coli catabolite activator protein
    959..1050    +  promoter       AmpR promoter: bla
   1051..1908    +  CDS            bla: BLAT_ECOLX - Experimental evidence at protein level: Swiss-Prot protein existence level 1. TEM-type are the most prevalent beta-lactamases in enterobacteria; they hydrolyze the beta-lactam bond in susceptible beta-lactam antibiotics, thus conferring resistance to penicillins and cephalosporins. TEM-3 and TEM-4 are capable of hydrolyzing cefotaxime and ceftazidime. TEM-5 is capable of hydrolyzing ceftazidime. TEM-6 is capable of hydrolyzing ceftazidime and aztreonam. TEM-8/CAZ-2, TEM- 16/CAZ-7 and TEM-24/CAZ-6 are markedly active against ceftazidime. IRT- 4 shows resistance to beta-lactamase in
   1915..1954    +  terminator     fd terminator: central terminator from bacteriophage fd (Otsuka and Kunisawa, 1982)
   1982..2570    +  rep_origin     ori: high-copy-number ColE1/pMB1/pBR322/pUC origin of replication
>Addgene plasmid #229255 | pXTK018 [Origin_pUC_PartType1] | addgene full sequence | sequence record 467560 | Addgene NGS Result
TTGAGATCCTTTTTTTCTGCGCGTAATCTGCTGCTTGCAAACAAAAAAACCACCGCTACCAGCGGTGGTT
TGTTTGCCGGATCAAGAGCTACCAACTCTTTTTCCGAAGGTAACTGGCTTCAGCAGAGCGCAGATACCAA
ATACTGTTCTTCTAGTGTAGCCGTAGTTAGGCCACCACTTCAAGAACTCTGTAGCACCGCCTACATACCT
CGCTCTGCTAATCCTGTTACCAGTGGCTGCTGCCAGTGGCGATAAGTCGTGTCTTACCGGGTTGGACTCA
AGACGATAGTTACCGGATAAGGCGCAGCGGTCGGGCTGAACGGGGGGTTCGTGCACACAGCCCAGCTTGG
AGCGAACGACCTACACCGAACTGAGATACCTACAGCGTGAGCTATGAGAAAGCGCCACGCTTCCCGAAGG
GAGAAAGGCGGACAGGTATCCGGTAAGCGGCAGGGTCGGAACAGGAGAGCGCACGAGGGAGCTTCCAGGG
GGAAACGCCTGGTATCTTTATAGTCCTGTCGGGTTTCGCCACCTCTGACTTGAGCGTCGATTTTTGTGAT
GCTCGTCAGGGGGGCGGAGCCTATGGAAAAACGCCAGCAACGCGGCCTTTTTACGGTTCCTGGCCTTTTG
CTGGCCTTTTGCTCACATGTTCTTTCCTGCGTTATCCCCTGATTCTGTGGATAACCGTATTACCGCCTTT
GAGTGAGCTGATACCGCTCGCCGCAGCCGAACGACCGAGCGCAGCGAGTCAGTGAGCGAGGAAGCGGAAG
AGCGCCCAATACGCAAACCGCCTCTCCCCGCGCGTTGGCCGATTCATTAATGCAGCTGGCACGACAGGTT
TCCCGACTGGAAAGCGGGCAGTGAGCGCAACGCAATTAATGTGAGTTAGCTCACTCATTAGGCACAATTG
AGACCAGAGTAGCCCGCCTAATGAGCGGGCTTTTTTTTAATTCCCCTATTTGTTTATTTTTCTAAATACA
TTCAAATATGTATCCGCTCATGAGACAATAACCCTGATAAATGCTTCAATAATATTGAAAAAGGAAGAGT
ATGAGCATTCAGCATTTTCGTGTGGCGCTGATTCCGTTTTTTGCGGCGTTTTGCCTGCCGGTGTTTGCGC
ATCCGGAAACCCTGGTGAAAGTGAAAGATGCGGAAGATCAACTGGGTGCGCGCGTGGGCTATATTGAACT
GGATCTGAACAGCGGCAAAATTCTGGAATCTTTTCGTCCGGAAGAACGTTTTCCGATGATGAGCACCTTT
AAAGTGCTGCTGTGCGGTGCGGTTCTGAGCCGTGTGGATGCGGGCCAGGAACAACTGGGCCGTCGTATTC
ATTATAGCCAGAACGATCTGGTGGAATATAGCCCGGTGACCGAAAAACATCTGACCGATGGCATGACCGT
GCGTGAACTGTGCAGCGCGGCGATTACCATGAGCGATAACACCGCGGCGAACCTGCTGCTGACGACCATT
GGCGGTCCGAAAGAACTGACCGCGTTTCTGCATAACATGGGCGATCATGTGACCCGTCTGGATCGTTGGG
AACCGGAACTGAACGAAGCGATTCCGAACGATGAACGTGATACCACCATGCCGGCAGCAATGGCGACCAC
CCTGCGTAAACTGCTGACGGGTGAGCTGCTGACCCTGGCAAGCCGCCAGCAACTGATTGATTGGATGGAA
GCGGATAAAGTGGCGGGTCCGCTGCTGCGTAGCGCGCTGCCGGCTGGCTGGTTTATTGCGGATAAAAGCG
GTGCGGGCGAACGTGGCAGCCGTGGCATTATTGCGGCGCTGGGCCCGGATGGTAAACCGAGCCGTATTGT
GGTGATTTATACCACCGGCAGCCAGGCGACGATGGATGAACGTAACCGTCAGATTGCGGAAATTGGCGCG
AGCCTGATTAAACATTGGTAAACCGATACAATTAAAGGCTCCTTTTGGAGCCTTTTTTTTTGGACGACCC
TTGTCAGATCAAAGGATCTTCTTGAGATCCTTTTTTTCTGCGCGTAATCTGCTGCTTGCAAACAAAAAAA
CCACCGCTACCAGCGGTGGTTTGTTTGCCGGATCAAGAGCTACCAACTCTTTTTCCGAAGGTAACTGGCT
TCAGCAGAGCGCAGATACCAAATACTGTTCTTCTAGTGTAGCCGTAGTTAGGCCACCACTTCAAGAACTC
TGTAGCACCGCCTACATACCTCGCTCTGCTAATCCTGTTACCAGTGGCTGCTGCCAGTGGCGATAAGTCG
TGTCTTACCGGGTTGGACTCAAGACGATAGTTACCGGATAAGGCGCAGCGGTCGGGCTGAACGGGGGGTT
CGTGCACACAGCCCAGCTTGGAGCGAACGACCTACACCGAACTGAGATACCTACAGCGTGAGCTATGAGA
AAGCGCCACGCTTCCCGAAGGGAGAAAGGCGGACAGGTATCCGGTAAGCGGCAGGGTCGGAACAGGAGAG
CGCACGAGGGAGCTTCCAGGGGGAAACGCCTGGTATCTTTATAGTCCTGTCGGGTTTCGCCACCTCTGAC
TTGAGCGTCGATTTTTGTGATGCTCGTCAGGGGGGCGGAGCCTATGGAAAAACGCCAGCAACGCGAGTCG
GTCTCTCCGAGTAGAAAAGATCAAAGGATCTTC
